Addgene plasmid #75798: SBK1 gRNA (BRDN0001146823)
Purpose: 3rd generation lentiviral gRNA plasmid targeting human SBK1
Depositing lab: John Doench & David Root. Depositing organization: Broad Institute. Publication: Optimized sgRNA design to maximize activity and minimize off-target effects of CRISPR-Cas9. Doench JG, Fusi N, Sullender M, Hegde M, Vaimberg EW, Donovan KF, Smith I, Tothova Z, Wilen C, Orchard R, Virgin HW, Listgarten J, Root DE. Nat Biotechnol. 2016 Jan 18. doi: 10.1038/nbt.3437. PubMed 26780180.
Backbone
  Vector backbone: lentiGuide-Puro
  Backbone manufacturer: Zhang Lab (Addgene plasmid # 52963)
  Vector type: Mammalian Expression, Lentiviral, CRISPR
  Selectable markers: Puromycin
Growth in bacteria
  Bacterial resistance: Ampicillin, 100 μg/mL
  Growth temperature: 37°C
  Growth strain: DH5alpha
  Copy number: High Copy
Gene/Insert
  Gene/Insert name: SBK1 (alt names: SBK1; NM_001024401.2)
  gRNA/shRNA sequence: TGGTGATGCTCACCTCCCGT
  Species: H. sapiens (human)
  Entrez Gene: SBK1 (a.k.a. Sbk)
  Promoter: hU6
  Cloning method: Unknown
  Sequencing primers: 5′ U6-F; 3′ pS2-R
Terms and licenses: Academic/Nonprofit Terms; Industry Terms: Not Available to Industry
Depositor comments: The gRNA was designed to target the following Genbank reference sequence(s): NM_001024401.2. Note that this plasmid does NOT contain Cas9. It should be used in conjunction with lentiCas9-Blast (Addgene #52962) or otherwise with cell lines already expressing Cas9. Browse the full kinome gRNA library at http://www.addgene.org/pooled-library/broadgpp-human-kinome/ or visit http://www.broadinstitute.org/rnai/public/ for detailed protocols and information.
How to cite: SBK1 gRNA (BRDN0001146823) was a gift from John Doench & David Root (Addgene plasmid # 75798 ; http://n2t.net/addgene:75798 ; RRID:Addgene_75798)
