[The description below was written by a language model from this plasmid's Addgene catalogue record and pLannotate feature annotations shown in this document.]
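Description:
SBK1 gRNA (BRDN0001146823) is a third-generation lentiviral CRISPR guide plasmid built on the lentiGuide-Puro backbone. It carries a single guide RNA designed against human SBK1, based on a RefSeq transcript named in the record. It is propagated in E. coli as a high-copy plasmid through a ColE1/pUC-type origin with ampicillin selection (AmpR). The backbone also retains an f1 origin, lac regulatory remnants, T3/T7 promoters and an SV40 origin.

The viral genome is transcribed in packaging cells from an RSV promoter fused to a truncated HIV-1 5' LTR. This makes production Tat-independent, as expected for a third-generation design. Downstream lie the Ψ packaging signal with a gag fragment, and the RRE for Rev-dependent nuclear export.

Two expression units sit between the LTRs. A human U6 RNA polymerase III promoter drives the SBK1-targeting spacer joined to the Streptococcus pyogenes gRNA scaffold, followed by a cPPT/CTS that aids nuclear import of the provirus. An EF-1α core promoter with its intron A then drives puromycin N-acetyltransferase, which allows selection of transduced mammalian cells. A WPRE enhances transcript expression, and the self-inactivating ΔU3 3' LTR disables LTR promoter activity after integration. An SV40 polyadenylation signal follows the 3' LTR.

The plasmid does not encode Cas9. It is meant to be paired with a separate Cas9 vector such as lentiCas9-Blast, or used in cells that already express Cas9, to disrupt SBK1. It belongs to a human kinome gRNA collection whose guides were chosen with optimized design rules for high on-target activity and reduced off-target effects.
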