Features (pLannotate 1.2.2; 29 found; start..end, strand, type, name):
     14..80      +  CDS            small t antigen (fragment): SV40 (simian virus 40) small t antigen
    106..317     +  promoter       EF-1α core promoter: core promoter for human elongation factor EF-1α
    318..1256    +  intron         EF-1α intron A: intron upstream of the start codon of human EF-1α
   1278..1877    +  CDS            PuroR (fragment): puromycin N-acetyltransferase; pac from Streptomyces; confers resistance to puromycin
   1893..2481    +  misc_feature   WPRE: woodchuck hepatitis virus posttranscriptional regulatory element
   2532..2551    +  misc_feature   cPPT/CTS (fragment): central polypurine tract and central termination sequence of HIV-1
   2553..2786    +  LTR            3' LTR (ΔU3): self-inactivating 3' long terminal repeat (LTR) from HIV-1
   2864..2985    +  polyA_signal   SV40 poly(A) signal: SV40 polyadenylation signal
   3025..3160    +  rep_origin     SV40 ori: SV40 origin of replication
   3181..3199    -  promoter       T7 promoter: promoter for bacteriophage T7 RNA polymerase
   3207..3362    +  CDS            lacZα (fragment): LacZα fragment of β-galactosidase; lacZ fragment
   3367..3795    +  rep_origin     f1 ori (sequence partly withheld): f1 bacteriophage origin of replication; arrow indicates direction of (+) strand synthesis
   3848..3952    +  promoter       AmpR promoter: bla
   3953..4813    +  CDS            AmpR: β-lactamase; bla; confers resistance to ampicillin, carbenicillin, and related antibiotics
   4984..5572    +  rep_origin     ori: high-copy-number ColE1/pMB1/pBR322/pUC origin of replication
   5755..5847    +  CDS            lacI (fragment): lac repressor; lacI; The lac repressor binds to the lac operator to inhibit transcription in E. coli. This inhibition can be relieved by adding lactose or isopropyl-β-D-thiogalactopyranoside (IPTG).
   5860..5881    +  protein_bind   CAP binding site: CAP binding activates transcription in the presence of cAMP. E. coli catabolite activator protein
   5896..5926    +  promoter       lac promoter: promoter for the E. coli lac operon
   5934..5950    +  protein_bind   lac operator: The lac repressor binds to the lac operator to inhibit transcription in E. coli. This inhibition can be relieved by adding lactose or isopropyl-β-D-thiogalactopyranoside (IPTG). lac repressor encoded by lacI
   5995..6013    +  promoter       T3 promoter: promoter for bacteriophage T3 RNA polymerase
   6041..6267    +  promoter       RSV promoter: Rous sarcoma virus enhancer/promoter
   6268..6448    +  LTR            5' LTR (truncated): truncated 5' long terminal repeat (LTR) from HIV-1
   6495..6620    +  misc_feature   HIV-1 Ψ: packaging signal of human immunodeficiency virus type 1
   6604..6967    +  CDS            HIV-1 gag (fragment): gag protein from human immunodeficiency virus 1; gag
   7113..7346    +  misc_feature   RRE: The Rev response element (RRE) of HIV-1 allows for Rev-dependent mRNA export from the nucleus to the cytoplasm.
   7723..7749    +  CDS            Rev (fragment): human immunodeficiency virus 1 (HIV-1) Rev protein; rev; enhances nuclear export of unspliced and incompletely spliced viral mRNAs
   7753..7993    +  promoter       U6 promoter: RNA polymerase III promoter for human U6 snRNA
   8023..8098    +  misc_RNA       gRNA scaffold: guide RNA scaffold for the Streptococcus pyogenes CRISPR/Cas9 system
   8154..8271    +  misc_feature   cPPT/CTS: central polypurine tract and central termination sequence of HIV-1
>Addgene plasmid #75798 | SBK1 gRNA (BRDN0001146823) | addgene full sequence | sequence record 184588 | Addgene Assembled Sequence
CCCGGGTGCAAAGATGGATAAAGTTTTAAACAGAGAGGAATCTTTGCAGCTAATGGACCTTCTAGGTCTT
GAAAGGAGTGGGAATTGGCTCCGGTGCCCGTCAGTGGGCAGAGCGCACATCGCCCACAGTCCCCGAGAAG
TTGGGGGGAGGGGTCGGCAATTGATCCGGTGCCTAGAGAAGGTGGCGCGGGGTAAACTGGGAAAGTGATG
TCGTGTACTGGCTCCGCCTTTTTCCCGAGGGTGGGGGAGAACCGTATATAAGTGCAGTAGTCGCCGTGAA
CGTTCTTTTTCGCAACGGGTTTGCCGCCAGAACACAGGTAAGTGCCGTGTGTGGTTCCCGCGGGCCTGGC
CTCTTTACGGGTTATGGCCCTTGCGTGCCTTGAATTACTTCCACCTGGCTGCAGTACGTGATTCTTGATC
CCGAGCTTCGGGTTGGAAGTGGGTGGGAGAGTTCGAGGCCTTGCGCTTAAGGAGCCCCTTCGCCTCGTGC
TTGAGTTGAGGCCTGGCCTGGGCGCTGGGGCCGCCGCGTGCGAATCTGGTGGCACCTTCGCGCCTGTCTC
GCTGCTTTCGATAAGTCTCTAGCCATTTAAAATTTTTGATGACCTGCTGCGACGCTTTTTTTCTGGCAAG
ATAGTCTTGTAAATGCGGGCCAAGATCTGCACACTGGTATTTCGGTTTTTGGGGCCGCGGGCGGCGACGG
GGCCCGTGCGTCCCAGCGCACATGTTCGGCGAGGCGGGGCCTGCGAGCGCGGCCACCGAGAATCGGACGG
GGGTAGTCTCAAGCTGGCCGGCCTGCTCTGGTGCCTGGCCTCGCGCCGCCGTGTATCGCCCCGCCCTGGG
CGGCAAGGCTGGCCCGGTCGGCACCAGTTGCGTGAGCGGAAAGATGGCCGCTTCCCGGCCCTGCTGCAGG
GAGCTCAAAATGGAGGACGCGGCGCTCGGGAGAGCGGGCGGGTGAGTCACCCACACAAAGGAAAAGGGCC
TTTCCGTCCTCAGCCGTCGCTTCATGTGACTCCACGGAGTACCGGGCGCCGTCCAGGCACCTCGATTAGT
TCTCGAGCTTTTGGAGTACGTCGTCTTTAGGTTGGGGGGAGGGGTTTTATGCGATGGAGTTTCCCCACAC
TGAGTGGGTGGAGACTGAAGTTAGGCCAGCTTGGCACTTGATGTAATTCTCCTTGGAATTTGCCCTTTTT
GAGTTTGGATCTTGGTTCATTCTCAAGCCTCAGACAGTGGTTCAAAGTTTTTTTCTTCCATTTCAGGTGT
CGTGACGTACGGCCACCATGACCGAGTACAAGCCCACGGTGCGCCTCGCCACCCGCGACGACGTCCCCAG
GGCCGTACGCACCCTCGCCGCCGCGTTCGCCGACTACCCCGCCACGCGCCACACCGTCGATCCGGACCGC
CACATCGAGCGGGTCACCGAGCTGCAAGAACTCTTCCTCACGCGCGTCGGGCTCGACATCGGCAAGGTGT
GGGTCGCGGACGACGGCGCCGCCGTGGCGGTCTGGACCACGCCGGAGAGCGTCGAAGCGGGGGCGGTGTT
CGCCGAGATCGGCCCGCGCATGGCCGAGTTGAGCGGTTCCCGGCTGGCCGCGCAGCAACAGATGGAAGGC
CTCCTGGCGCCGCACCGGCCCAAGGAGCCCGCGTGGTTCCTGGCCACCGTCGGAGTCTCGCCCGACCACC
AGGGCAAGGGTCTGGGCAGCGCCGTCGTGCTCCCCGGAGTGGAGGCGGCCGAGCGCGCCGGGGTGCCCGC
CTTCCTGGAGACCTCCGCGCCCCGCAACCTCCCCTTCTACGAGCGGCTCGGCTTCACCGTCACCGCCGAC
GTCGAGGTGCCCGAAGGACCGCGCACCTGGTGCATGACCCGCAAGCCCGGTGCCTGAACGCGTTAAGTCG
ACAATCAACCTCTGGATTACAAAATTTGTGAAAGATTGACTGGTATTCTTAACTATGTTGCTCCTTTTAC
GCTATGTGGATACGCTGCTTTAATGCCTTTGTATCATGCTATTGCTTCCCGTATGGCTTTCATTTTCTCC
TCCTTGTATAAATCCTGGTTGCTGTCTCTTTATGAGGAGTTGTGGCCCGTTGTCAGGCAACGTGGCGTGG
TGTGCACTGTGTTTGCTGACGCAACCCCCACTGGTTGGGGCATTGCCACCACCTGTCAGCTCCTTTCCGG
GACTTTCGCTTTCCCCCTCCCTATTGCCACGGCGGAACTCATCGCCGCCTGCCTTGCCCGCTGCTGGACA
GGGGCTCGGCTGTTGGGCACTGACAATTCCGTGGTGTTGTCGGGGAAATCATCGTCCTTTCCTTGGCTGC
TCGCCTGTGTTGCCACCTGGATTCTGCGCGGGACGTCCTTCTGCTACGTCCCTTCGGCCCTCAATCCAGC
GGACCTTCCTTCCCGCGGCCTGCTGCCGGCTCTGCGGCCTCTTCCGCGTCTTCGCCTTCGCCCTCAGACG
AGTCGGATCTCCCTTTGGGCCGCCTCCCCGCGTCGACTTTAAGACCAATGACTTACAAGGCAGCTGTAGA
TCTTAGCCACTTTTTAAAAGAAAAGGGGGGACTGGAAGGGCTAATTCACTCCCAACGAAGACAAGATCTG
CTTTTTGCTTGTACTGGGTCTCTCTGGTTAGACCAGATCTGAGCCTGGGAGCTCTCTGGCTAACTAGGGA
ACCCACTGCTTAAGCCTCAATAAAGCTTGCCTTGAGTGCTTCAAGTAGTGTGTGCCCGTCTGTTGTGTGA
CTCTGGTAACTAGAGATCCCTCAGACCCTTTTAGTCAGTGTGGAAAATCTCTAGCAGTACGTATAGTAGT
TCATGTCATCTTATTATTCAGTATTTATAACTTGCAAAGAAATGAATATCAGAGAGTGAGAGGAACTTGT
TTATTGCAGCTTATAATGGTTACAAATAAAGCAATAGCATCACAAATTTCACAAATAAAGCATTTTTTTC
ACTGCATTCTAGTTGTGGTTTGTCCAAACTCATCAATGTATCTTATCATGTCTGGCTCTAGCTATCCCGC
CCCTAACTCCGCCCATCCCGCCCCTAACTCCGCCCAGTTCCGCCCATTCTCCGCCCCATGGCTGACTAAT
TTTTTTTATTTATGCAGAGGCCGAGGCCGCCTCGGCCTCTGAGCTATTCCAGAAGTAGTGAGGAGGCTTT
TTTGGAGGCCTAGGGACGTACCCAATTCGCCCTATAGTGAGTCGTATTACGCGCGCTCACTGGCCGTCGT
TTTACAACGTCGTGACTGGGAAAACCCTGGCGTTACCCAACTTAATCGCCTTGCAGCACATCCCCCTTTC
GCCAGCTGGCGTAATAGCGAAGAGGCCCGCACCGATCGCCCTTCCCAACAGTTGCGCAGCCTGAATGGCG
AATGGG
[124 nt withheld, positions 3367-3490]
C
[91 nt withheld, positions 3492-3582]
A
[49 nt withheld, positions 3584-3632]
CCTTTGACGTTGGAGTCCACGTTCTTT
[37 nt withheld, positions 3660-3696]
ACCCTATCTCGGTCTATTCTTTTGATTTATAAGGGATTTTGCCGATTTCGGCCTATTGGTTAAAAAATGA
GCTGATTTAACAAAAATTTAACGCGAATTTTAACAAAATATTAACGCTTACAATTTAGGTGGCACTTTTC
GGGGAAATGTGCGCGGAACCCCTATTTGTTTATTTTTCTAAATACATTCAAATATGTATCCGCTCATGAG
ACAATAACCCTGATAAATGCTTCAATAATATTGAAAAAGGAAGAGTATGAGTATTCAACATTTCCGTGTC
GCCCTTATTCCCTTTTTTGCGGCATTTTGCCTTCCTGTTTTTGCTCACCCAGAAACGCTGGTGAAAGTAA
AAGATGCTGAAGATCAGTTGGGTGCACGAGTGGGTTACATCGAACTGGATCTCAACAGCGGTAAGATCCT
TGAGAGTTTTCGCCCCGAAGAACGTTTTCCAATGATGAGCACTTTTAAAGTTCTGCTATGTGGCGCGGTA
TTATCCCGTATTGACGCCGGGCAAGAGCAACTCGGTCGCCGCATACACTATTCTCAGAATGACTTGGTTG
AGTACTCACCAGTCACAGAAAAGCATCTTACGGATGGCATGACAGTAAGAGAATTATGCAGTGCTGCCAT
AACCATGAGTGATAACACTGCGGCCAACTTACTTCTGACAACGATCGGAGGACCGAAGGAGCTAACCGCT
TTTTTGCACAACATGGGGGATCATGTAACTCGCCTTGATCGTTGGGAACCGGAGCTGAATGAAGCCATAC
CAAACGACGAGCGTGACACCACGATGCCTGTAGCAATGGCAACAACGTTGCGCAAACTATTAACTGGCGA
ACTACTTACTCTAGCTTCCCGGCAACAATTAATAGACTGGATGGAGGCGGATAAAGTTGCAGGACCACTT
CTGCGCTCGGCCCTTCCGGCTGGCTGGTTTATTGCTGATAAATCTGGAGCCGGTGAGCGTGGGTCTCGCG
GTATCATTGCAGCACTGGGGCCAGATGGTAAGCCCTCCCGTATCGTAGTTATCTACACGACGGGGAGTCA
GGCAACTATGGATGAACGAAATAGACAGATCGCTGAGATAGGTGCCTCACTGATTAAGCATTGGTAACTG
TCAGACCAAGTTTACTCATATATACTTTAGATTGATTTAAAACTTCATTTTTAATTTAAAAGGATCTAGG
TGAAGATCCTTTTTGATAATCTCATGACCAAAATCCCTTAACGTGAGTTTTCGTTCCACTGAGCGTCAGA
CCCCGTAGAAAAGATCAAAGGATCTTCTTGAGATCCTTTTTTTCTGCGCGTAATCTGCTGCTTGCAAACA
AAAAAACCACCGCTACCAGCGGTGGTTTGTTTGCCGGATCAAGAGCTACCAACTCTTTTTCCGAAGGTAA
CTGGCTTCAGCAGAGCGCAGATACCAAATACTGTTCTTCTAGTGTAGCCGTAGTTAGGCCACCACTTCAA
GAACTCTGTAGCACCGCCTACATACCTCGCTCTGCTAATCCTGTTACCAGTGGCTGCTGCCAGTGGCGAT
AAGTCGTGTCTTACCGGGTTGGACTCAAGACGATAGTTACCGGATAAGGCGCAGCGGTCGGGCTGAACGG
GGGGTTCGTGCACACAGCCCAGCTTGGAGCGAACGACCTACACCGAACTGAGATACCTACAGCGTGAGCT
ATGAGAAAGCGCCACGCTTCCCGAAGGGAGAAAGGCGGACAGGTATCCGGTAAGCGGCAGGGTCGGAACA
GGAGAGCGCACGAGGGAGCTTCCAGGGGGAAACGCCTGGTATCTTTATAGTCCTGTCGGGTTTCGCCACC
TCTGACTTGAGCGTCGATTTTTGTGATGCTCGTCAGGGGGGCGGAGCCTATGGAAAAACGCCAGCAACGC
GGCCTTTTTACGGTTCCTGGCCTTTTGCTGGCCTTTTGCTCACATGTTCTTTCCTGCGTTATCCCCTGAT
TCTGTGGATAACCGTATTACCGCCTTTGAGTGAGCTGATACCGCTCGCCGCAGCCGAACGACCGAGCGCA
GCGAGTCAGTGAGCGAGGAAGCGGAAGAGCGCCCAATACGCAAACCGCCTCTCCCCGCGCGTTGGCCGAT
TCATTAATGCAGCTGGCACGACAGGTTTCCCGACTGGAAAGCGGGCAGTGAGCGCAACGCAATTAATGTG
AGTTAGCTCACTCATTAGGCACCCCAGGCTTTACACTTTATGCTTCCGGCTCGTATGTTGTGTGGAATTG
TGAGCGGATAACAATTTCACACAGGAAACAGCTATGACCATGATTACGCCAAGCGCGCAATTAACCCTCA
CTAAAGGGAACAAAAGCTGGAGCTGCAAGCTTAATGTAGTCTTATGCAATACTCTTGTAGTCTTGCAACA
TGGTAACGATGAGTTAGCAACATGCCTTACAAGGAGAGAAAAAGCACCGTGCATGCCGATTGGTGGAAGT
AAGGTGGTACGATCGTGCCTTATTAGGAAGGCAACAGACGGGTCTGACATGGATTGGACGAACCACTGAA
TTGCCGCATTGCAGAGATATTGTATTTAAGTGCCTAGCTCGATACATAAACGGGTCTCTCTGGTTAGACC
AGATCTGAGCCTGGGAGCTCTCTGGCTAACTAGGGAACCCACTGCTTAAGCCTCAATAAAGCTTGCCTTG
AGTGCTTCAAGTAGTGTGTGCCCGTCTGTTGTGTGACTCTGGTAACTAGAGATCCCTCAGACCCTTTTAG
TCAGTGTGGAAAATCTCTAGCAGTGGCGCCCGAACAGGGACTTGAAAGCGAAAGGGAAACCAGAGGAGCT
CTCTCGACGCAGGACTCGGCTTGCTGAAGCGCGCACGGCAAGAGGCGAGGGGCGGCGACTGGTGAGTACG
CCAAAAATTTTGACTAGCGGAGGCTAGAAGGAGAGAGATGGGTGCGAGAGCGTCAGTATTAAGCGGGGGA
GAATTAGATCGCGATGGGAAAAAATTCGGTTAAGGCCAGGGGGAAAGAAAAAATATAAATTAAAACATAT
AGTATGGGCAAGCAGGGAGCTAGAACGATTCGCAGTTAATCCTGGCCTGTTAGAAACATCAGAAGGCTGT
AGACAAATACTGGGACAGCTACAACCATCCCTTCAGACAGGATCAGAAGAACTTAGATCATTATATAATA
CAGTAGCAACCCTCTATTGTGTGCATCAAAGGATAGAGATAAAAGACACCAAGGAAGCTTTAGACAAGAT
AGAGGAAGAGCAAAACAAAAGTAAGACCACCGCACAGCAAGCGGCCGCTGATCTTCAGACCTGGAGGAGG
AGATATGAGGGACAATTGGAGAAGTGAATTATATAAATATAAAGTAGTAAAAATTGAACCATTAGGAGTA
GCACCCACCAAGGCAAAGAGAAGAGTGGTGCAGAGAGAAAAAAGAGCAGTGGGAATAGGAGCTTTGTTCC
TTGGGTTCTTGGGAGCAGCAGGAAGCACTATGGGCGCAGCGTCAATGACGCTGACGGTACAGGCCAGACA
ATTATTGTCTGGTATAGTGCAGCAGCAGAACAATTTGCTGAGGGCTATTGAGGCGCAACAGCATCTGTTG
CAACTCACAGTCTGGGGCATCAAGCAGCTCCAGGCAAGAATCCTGGCTGTGGAAAGATACCTAAAGGATC
AACAGCTCCTGGGGATTTGGGGTTGCTCTGGAAAACTCATTTGCACCACTGCTGTGCCTTGGAATGCTAG
TTGGAGTAATAAATCTCTGGAACAGATTTGGAATCACACGACCTGGATGGAGTGGGACAGAGAAATTAAC
AATTACACAAGCTTAATACACTCCTTAATTGAAGAATCGCAAAACCAGCAAGAAAAGAATGAACAAGAAT
TATTGGAATTAGATAAATGGGCAAGTTTGTGGAATTGGTTTAACATAACAAATTGGCTGTGGTATATAAA
ATTATTCATAATGATAGTAGGAGGCTTGGTAGGTTTAAGAATAGTTTTTGCTGTACTTTCTATAGTGAAT
AGAGTTAGGCAGGGATATTCACCATTATCGTTTCAGACCCACCTCCCAACCCCGAGGGGACCCAGAGAGG
GCCTATTTCCCATGATTCCTTCATATTTGCATATACGATACAAGGCTGTTAGAGAGATAATTAGAATTAA
TTTGACTGTAAACACAAAGATATTAGTACAAAATACGTGACGTAGAAAGTAATAATTTCTTGGGTAGTTT
GCAGTTTTAAAATTATGTTTTAAAATGGACTATCATATGCTTACCGTAACTTGAAAGTATTTCGATTTCT
TGGCTTTATATATCTTGTGGAAAGGACGAAACACCGTGGTGATGCTCACCTCCCGTGTTTTAGAGCTAGA
AATAGCAAGTTAAAATAAGGCTAGTCCGTTATCAACTTGAAAAAGTGGCACCGAGTCGGTGCTTTTTTAA
GCTTGGCGTAACTAGATCTTGAGACAAATGGCAGTATTCATCCACAATTTTAAAAGAAAAGGGGGGATTG
GGGGGTACAGTGCAGGGGAAAGAATAGTAGACATAATAGCAACAGACATACAAACTAAAGAATTACAAAA
ACAAATTACAAAAATTCAAAATTTTCGGGTTTATTACAGGGACAGCAGAGATCCACTTTGGCGCCGGCTC
GAGGGGG
