>Addgene plasmid #75798 | SBK1 gRNA (BRDN0001146823) | depositor partial sequence | sequence record 143258 | Target Sequence
TGGTGATGCTCACCTCCCGT
