>Addgene plasmid #75798 | SBK1 gRNA (BRDN0001146823) | addgene partial sequence | sequence record 184587 | hU6-F
CGTGACGTAGAAAGTAATAATTTCTTGGGTAGTTTGCAGTTTTAAAATTATGTTTTAAAATGGACTATCA
TATGCTTACCGTAACTTGAAAGTATTTCGATTTCTTGGCTTTATATATCTTGTGGAAAGGACGAAACACC
GTGGTGATGCTCACCTCCCGTGTTTTAGAGCTAGAAATAGCAAGTTAAAATAAGGCTAGTCCGTTATCAA
CTTGAAAAAGTGGCACCGAGTCGGTGCTTTTTTAAGCTTGGCGTAACTAGATCTTGAGACAAATGGCAGT
ATTCATCCACAATTTTAAAAGAAAAGGGGGGATTGGGGGGTACAGTGCAGGGGAAAGAATAGTAGACATA
ATAGCAACAGACATACAAACTAAAGAATTACAAAAACAAATTACAAAAATTCAAAATTTTCGGGTTTATT
ACAGGGACAGCAGAGATCCACTTTGGCGCCGGCTCGAGGGGGCCCGGGTGCAAAGATGGATAAAGTTTTA
AACAGAGAGGAATCTTTGCAGCTAATGGACCTTCTAGGTCTTGAAAGGAGTGGGAATTGGCTCCGGTGCC
CGTCAGTGGG
